Addgene plasmid #21909: pAL119
Depositing lab: Maria Castro. Depositing organization: Cedars-Sinai Medical Center. Publication: Inflammatory and anti-glioma effects of an adenovirus expressing human soluble Fms-like tyrosine kinase 3 ligand (hsFlt3L): treatment with hsFlt3L inhibits intracranial glioma progression. Ali S, Curtin JF, Zirger JM, Xiong W, King GD, Barcia C, Liu C, Puntel M, Goverdhana S, Lowenstein PR, Castro MG. Mol Ther. 2004 Dec . 10(6):1071-84. 10.1016/j.ymthe.2004.08.025 PubMed 15564139.
Backbone
  Vector backbone: pAL
  Backbone size w/o insert (bp): 6700
  Vector type: Adenoviral
Growth in bacteria
  Bacterial resistance: Ampicillin, 100 μg/mL
  Growth temperature: 37°C
  Growth strain: DH5alpha
  Copy number: Low Copy
Gene/Insert
  Gene/Insert name: hCMV promoter expression cassette
  Cloning method: Restriction Enzyme; 5′ cloning site HindIII (not destroyed); 3′ cloning site HindIII (not destroyed)
  Sequencing primers: 5′ n/a
Terms and licenses: Academic/Nonprofit Terms; Industry Terms: Not Available to Industry
How to cite: pAL119 was a gift from Maria Castro (Addgene plasmid # 21909 ; http://n2t.net/addgene:21909 ; RRID:Addgene_21909)
