[The description below was written by a language model from this plasmid's Addgene catalogue record.]
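Description:
pAL119 is an adenoviral vector plasmid built on the pAL backbone, which is recorded as about 6.7 kb without the insert. It is propagated in E. coli as a low-copy plasmid under ampicillin selection. The record does not name the origin of replication, and no feature table is available. As a result, the adenoviral sequences the plasmid carries (for example inverted terminal repeats, a packaging signal or homology arms flanking a deleted early region) cannot be specified.

The recorded insert is an "hCMV promoter expression cassette", placed in the backbone as a HindIII fragment with both HindIII sites retained. The human cytomegalovirus immediate-early promoter is a strong constitutive promoter widely used to drive high-level transgene expression in mammalian cells. No coding sequence, tag or reporter is listed, which suggests that pAL119 is an empty expression shuttle into which a gene of interest is cloned downstream of the promoter rather than a finished transgene construct. The record does not state this explicitly. It also does not describe the polyadenylation signal or the cloning sites within the cassette.

Plasmids of this type are generally used to introduce an expression cassette into an adenoviral genome so that recombinant adenoviral vectors can be produced for gene delivery. The associated publication concerns an adenovirus expressing human soluble Flt3 ligand that was tested for inflammatory and anti-tumour effects in an intracranial glioma model. This points to pAL119 being used to build CMV-driven adenoviral vectors for that kind of gene therapy work.
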