>Addgene plasmid #21909 | pAL119 | addgene partial sequence | sequence record 27735 | 21909 with CMV-F
GAGCTCGTTTAGTGAACCGTCAGATCGCCTGGAGACGCCATCCACGCTGTTTTGACCTCCATAGAAGACA
CCGGGACCGATCCAGCCTGGGGATCCCACGTCACTATTGTATACTCTATATTATACTCTATGTTATACTC
TGTAATCCTACTCAATAAACGTGTCACGCCTGTGAAACCGTACTAAGTCTCCCGTGTCTTCTTATCACCA
TCAGGTGACATCCTCGCCCAGGCTGTCAATCATGCCGGTATCGATTCCAGTAGCACCGGCCCCACGCTGA
CAACCCACTCTTGCAGCGTTAGCAGCGCCCCTCTTAACAAGCCGACCCCCACCAGCGTCGCGGTTACTAA
CACTCCTCTCCCCGACCTGCAGCCCAAGCTTCTCGAGTCTAGAGTGGAAGGTGCTGAGGTACGATGAGAC
CCGCACCAGGTGCAGACCCTGCGAGTGTGGCGGTAAACATATTAGGAACCAGCCTGTGATGCTGGATGTG
ACCGAGGAGCTGAGGCCCGATCACTTGGTGCTGGCCTGCACCCGCGCTGAGTTTGGCTCTAGCGATGAAG
ATACAGATTGAGGTACTGAAATGTGTGGGCGTGGNTTAAGGGTGGGAAAGAAATATATAAGGTGGGGGTC
TTATGTAGTTTTGTATCTGTTTTTGCAGCAGCCGCCGCCGCCATGAGCACCCAACTCGTTTTG
